>Addgene plasmid #36186 | pZHY500 | depositor full sequence | sequence record 44896 | pZHY500 sequence 6561 bps
ATGGCTTCCTCCCCTCCAAAGAAAAAGAGAAAGGTTAGTTGGAAGGACGCAAGTGGTTGGTCTAGAATGG
TGGATCTACGCACGCTCGGCTACAGTCAGCAGCAGCAAGAGAAGATCAAACCGAAGGTGCGTTCGACAGT
GGCGCAGCACCACGAGGCACTGGTGGGCCATGGGTTTACACACGCGCACATCGTTGCGCTCAGCCAACAC
CCGGCAGCGTTAGGGACCGTCGCTGTCACGTATCAGCACATAATCACGGCGTTGCCAGAGGCGACACACG
AAGACATCGTTGGCGTCGGCAAACAGTGGTCCGGCGCACGCGCCCTGGAGGCCTTGCTCACGGATGCGGG
GGAGTTGAGAGGTCCGCCGTTACAGTTGGACACAGGCCAACTTGTGAAGATTGCAAAACGTGGCGGCGTG
ACCGCAATGGAGGCAGTGCATGCATCGCGCAATGCACTGACGGGTGCCCCCCTGGAGACGGGCGCCGCTA
CAGGGCGCGTCCCATTCGCCATTCAGGCTGCGCAACTGTTGGGAAGGGCGATCGGTGCGGGCCTCTTCGC
TATTACGCCAGCTGGCGAAAGGGGGATGTGCTGCAAGGCGATTAAGTTGGGTAACGCCAGGGTTTTCCCA
GTCACGACGTTGTAAAACGACGGCCAGTGAGCGCGCGTAATACGACTCACTATAGGGCGAATTGGGTACC
GGGCCCCCCCTCGAGGTCCTCCAGCTTTTGTTCCCTTTAGTGAGGGTTAATTGCGCGCTTGGCGTAATCA
TGGTCATAGCTGTTTCCTGTGTGAAATTGTTATCCGCTCACAATTCCACACAACATACGAGCCGGAAGCA
TAAAGTGTAAAGCCTGGGGTGCCTAATGAGTGAGCTAACTCACATTAATTGCGTTGCGCTCACTGCCCGC
TTTCCACCGGTCGTCTCCAACGACCACCTCGTCGCCTTGGCCTGCCTCGGCGGACGTCCTGCCATGGATG
CAGTGAAAAAGGGATTGCCGCACGCGCCGGAATTGATCAGAAGAGTCAATCGCCGTATTGGCGAACGCAC
GTCCCATCGCGTTGCCGGATCCCAGCTAGTGAAATCTGAATTGGAAGAGAAGAAATCTGAACTTAGACAT
AAATTGAAATATGTGCCACATGAATATATTGAATTGATTGAAATCGCAAGAAATTCAACTCAGGATAGAA
TCCTTGAAATGAAGGTGATGGAGTTCTTTATGAAGGTTTATGGTTATCGTGGTAAACATTTGGGTGGATC
AAGGAAACCAGACGGAGCAATTTATACTGTCGGATCTCCTATTGATTACGGTGTGATCGTTGATACTAAG
GCATATTCAGGAGGTTATAATCTTCCAATTGGTCAAGCAGATGAAATGCAAAGATATGTCGAAGAGAATC
AAACAAGAAACAAGCATATCAACCCTAATGAATGGTGGAAAGTCTATCCATCTTCAGTAACAGAATTTAA
GTTCTTGTTTGTGAGTGGTCATTTCAAAGGAAACTACAAAGCTCAGCTTACAAGATTGAATCATATCACT
AATTGTAATGGAGCTGTTCTTAGTGTAGAAGAGCTTTTGATTGGTGGAGAAATGATTAAAGCTGGTACAT
TGACACTTGAGGAAGTGAGAAGGAAATTTAATAACGGTGAGATAAACTTTTAATAGGAGCTCGAATTTCC
CCGATCGTTCAAACATTTGGCAATAAAGTTTCTTAAGATTGAATCCTGTTGCCGGTCTTGCGATGATTAT
CATATAATTTCTGTTGAATTACGTTAAGCATGTAATAATTAACATGTAATGCATGACGTTATTTATGAGA
TGGGTTTTTATGATTAGAGTCCCGCAATTATACATTTAATACGCGATAGAAAACAAAATATAGCGCGCAA
ACTAGGATAAATTATCGCGCGCGGTGTCATCTATGTTACTAGATCGTGGGCCCACATTCCTGTAGAACTC
GGTGAGACTTTTGTTCCCTTTAGTGAGGGTTAATTGTCCAAAAAAAAAGGCTCCAAAAGGAGCCTTTAAT
TGTTTCGGTTTATGCTTAGGACACCATTGATTAACGCTTACAATTTCCTGATGCGGTATTTTCTCCTTAC
GCATCTGTGCGGTATTTCACACCGCATAGATCCGTCGAGTTCAAGAGAAAAAAAAAGAAAAAGCAAAAAG
AAAAAAGGAAAGCGCGCCTCGTTCAGAATGACACGTATAGAATGATGCATTACCTTGTCATCTTCAGTAT
CATACTGTTCGTATAAATACTTACTGACATTCATAGCTATACATATATACACATGTATATATATCGTATG
CTGGAGCTTTAAATAATCGGTGTCACTACATAAGAACACCTTTGGTGGAGGGAACATCGTTGGTTCCATT
GGGCGAGGTGGCTTCTCTTATGGCAACCGCAAGAGCCTTGAACGCACTCTCACTACGGTGATGGTCATTC
TTGCCTCGCAGACAATCAACGTGGAGGGTAATTCTGCTTGCCTCTGCAAAACTTTCAAGAAAATGCGGGA
TCATCTCGCAAGAGAGGTCTCCTACTTTCTCCCTTTGCAAACCAAGTTCGACAACTGCGTATGGCCTGTT
AGAAAGGTCTACCACCGCTCTGGAAAGTGCCTCATCCAAAGGCGCAAATCCTGATCCAAACCTTTTTACT
CCACGCGCCAGTAGAGCCTCTTTAAAAGCCTGACCGAGAGCAATCCCGCAGTCTTCAGTGGTGTGATGGT
CGTCTATGTGTAAGTCACCAATGCACTCAACGATTAGCGACCAGCCGGAATGCTTGGCCAGAGCATGTAT
CATGTGGTCCAGAAACCCTATACCTGTGTGGACGTTAATCACTTGCGATTGTGTGGCCTGTTCTGCTACT
GCTTCTGCCTCTTTTTCTGGGAAGATCGAGTGCTCTATCGCTAGGGGACCACCCTTTAAAGAGATAGCAA
TCTGAATCTTGGTTTCATTTGTAATACGCTTTACTAGGGCTTTCTGCTCTGTCATCTTTGCCTTCGTTTA
TCTTGCCTGCTCATTTTTTAGTATATTCTTCGAAGAAATCACATTACTTTATATAATGTATAATTCATTA
TGTGATAATGCCAATCGCTAAGAAAAAAAAAGAGTCATCCGCTAGGTGGAAAAAAAAAAATGAAAATCAT
TACCGAGGCATAAAAAAATATAGAGTGTACTAGAGGAGGCCAAGAGTAATAGAAAAAGAAAATTGCGGGA
AAGGACTGTGTTATGACTTCCCTGACTAATGCCGTGTTCAAACGATACCTGGCAGTGACTCCTAGCGCTC
ACCAAGCTCTTAAAACGGGAATTTATGGATCTTAATTAAGACGGATCGCTTGCCTGTAACTTACACGCGC
CTCGTATCTTTTAATGATGGAATAATTTGGGAATTTACTCTGTGTTTATTTATTTTTATGTTTTGTATTT
GGATTTTAGAAAGTAAATAAAGAAGGTAGAAGAGTTACGGAATGAAGAAAAAAAAATAAACAAAGGTTTA
AAAAATTTCAACAAAAAGCGTACTTTACATATATATTTATTAGACAAGAAAAGCAGATTAAATAGATATA
CATTCGATTAACGATAAGTAAAATGTAAAATCACAGGATTTTCGTGTGTGGTCTTCTACACAGACAAGAT
GAAACAATTCGGCATTAATACCTGAGAGCAGGAAGAGCAAGATAAAAGGTAGTATTTGTTGGCGATCCCC
CTAGAGTCTTTTACATCTTCGGAAAACAAAAACTATTTTTTCTTTAATTTCTTTTTTTACTTTCTATTTT
TAATTTATATATTTATATTAAAAAATTTAAATTATAATTATTTTTATAGCACGTGATGAAAAGCCTTAGG
GTCAGGTGGCACTTTTCGGGGAAATGTGCGATGAACCCCTATTTGTTTATTTTTCTAAATACATTCAAAT
ATGTATCCGCTAATGAGACAATAACCCTGATAAATGCTTCAATTATATTGAAAAAGGAAGAGTATGAGTA
TCCAACATTTCCGTGTCGCCCTTATTCCCTTTTTTGCGGCCTTCTGCCTTCCTGTTTTTGCTCACCCAGA
AACGCTGGTGAAAGTAAAAGATGCTGAAGATCAGTTGGGTGCCCGAGTGGGTTACATTGAACTGGATCTC
AACAGCGGCAAAATCTTAGAGAGTTTTCGCCCCGAAGAACGCTTCCCAATGATGAGCACTTTCAAAGTTC
TGCTATGTGGCGCGGTGTTATCCCGTATTGATGCTGGGCAAGAGCAACTCGGTCGCCGCATACACTATTC
TCAGAATGACTTGGTTGAGTATTCACCAGTCACAGAAAAGCATCTTACGGATGGCATGACAGTAAGAGAA
TTATGTAGTGCTGCCATAACCATGAGTGATAACACTGCGGCCAACTTACTTCTGACAACGATTGGAGGAC
CGAAGGAGCTAACCGCTTTTTTGCACAACATGGGGGATCATGTAACTCGCCTTGATCGTTGGGAACCGGA
GCTGAATGAAGCCATACCAAACGACGAGCGTGACACCACGATGCCTGTAGCAATGGCAACAACTCTCCGC
AAACTATTAACTGGCGAACTACTTACTCTTGCTTCACGCCAGCAACTCATTGACTGGATGGAGGCGGACA
AAGTTGCAGGACCACTTCTGCGCTCGGCACTTCCGGCTGGCTGGTTTATTGCTGATAAATCTGGAGCCGG
TGAGCGTGGGTCTCGCGGTATCATTGCAGCACTGGGGCCAGATGGTAAGCCCTCCCGTATCGTAGTTATC
TACACGACGGGGAGTCAGGCAACTATGGATGAACGAAATAGACAGATCGCTGAGATAGGTGCCTCACTGA
TTAAGCATTGGTAACTGTCAGACGAAGGGAAATAAATAGTAGCCCGCCTGATGTGCGGGCTTTTTTTTGG
TGGTGGTTACCAGTGTCGCTTAGCTACCGTAGGTCCTCTTAGGCGGTCCGATTAGCGACATAGTCATCAA
TGCCTTGACGGCAAAATCCCTTAACGTGAGTTTTCGTTCCACTGAGCGTCAGACCCCGTAGAAAAGATCA
AAGGATCTTCTTGAGATCCTTTTTTTCTGCGCGTAATCTGCTGCTTGCAAACAAAAAAACCACCGCTACC
AGCGGTGGTTTGTTTGCCGGATCAAGAGCTACTAACTCTTTTTCCGAAGGTAACTGGCTTCAGCAGAGCG
CAGATACCAAATACTGTTCTTCTAGTGTAGCCGTAGTTAGGCCACCACTTCAAGAACTCTGTAGCACCGC
CTACATACCTCGCTCTGCTAATCCTGTTACCAGTGGCTGCTGCCAGTGGCGATAAGTCGTGTCTTACCGG
GTTGGACTCAAGACGATAGTTACCGGATAAGGCGCAGCGGTCGGGCTGAACGGGGGGTTCGTGCTCACAG
CCCAGCTTGGAGCGAACGACCTACACCGAACTGAGATACCTACAGCGTGAGCTATGAGAAAGCGCCACGC
TTCCCGAAGGGAGAAAGGCGGACAGGTATCCGGTAAGCGGCAGGGTCGGAACAGGAGAGCGCACGAGGGA
GCTTCCAGGGGGAAACGCCTGGTATCTTTATAGTCCTGTCGGGTTTCGCCACCTCTGACTTGAGCGTCGA
TTTTTGTGATGCTCGTCAGGGGGGCGGAGCCTATGGAAAAACGCCAGCAACGCGGCCTTTTTACGGTTCC
TGGCCTTTTGCTGGCCTTTTGCTCACATGTTCTTTCCTGCGTTATCCCCTGATTCTGTGGATAACCGTAT
TACCGCCTTTGAGTGAGCTGATACCGCTCGCCGCAGCCGAACGACCGAGCGCAGCGAGTCAGTGAGCGAG
GAAGCGGAAGAGCGCCCAATACGCAAACCGCCTCTCCCCGCGCGTTGGCCGATTCATTGATGCAGGTCAA
CGACATCACCTGGTTGCGAGCCTTCTGAAGGACTCCTGTTGATAGATCCAGTAATGACCTCAGAACTCCA
TCTGGATTTGTTCAGAACGCTCGGTTGCCGCCGGGCGTTTTTTATTGGTGAGAATCAGGCGTAATACGAC
TCACTATAGGGCGAATGGAACTGGACGCTCGCCTGTGGTCGCAGGGTGGCTCGTACGAACTTACCGCGGA
GACATATCGATAATCACATAGCTTCAAAATGTTTCTACTCCTTTTTTACTCTTCCAGATTTTCTCGGACT
CCGCGCATCGCCGTACCACTTCAAAACACCCAAGCACAGCATACTAAATTTCCCCTCTTTCTTCCTCTAG
GGTGTCGTTAATTACCCGTACTAAAGGTTTGGAAAAGAAAAAAGAGACCGCCTCGTTTCTTTTTCTTCGT
CGAAAAAGGCAATAAAAATTTTTATCACGTTTCTTTTTCTTGAAAATTTTTTTTTTGATTTTTTTCTCTT
TCGATGACCTCCCATTGATATTTAAGTTAATAAACGGTCTTCAATTTCTCAAGTTTCAGTTTCATTTTTC
TTGTTCTATTACAACTTTTTTTACTTCTTGCTCATTAGAAAGAAAGCATAGCAATCTAATCTAAGTTTAG
ATCTAACTCGAGAAAGATATTGTATATATCGTAACAATAGGAGGTTCAACA
Features (pLannotate 1.2.2; 26 found; start..end, strand, type, name):
     13..474     +  CDS            avrXa10 (fragment): AVX10_XANOO - Experimental evidence at protein level: Swiss-Prot protein existence level 1. Avirulence protein. Induces the hypersensitive response (HR)in rice plants carrying the resistance gene Xa10. Activity depends on the presence of the core repeat domains; replacement with repeat domains from other proteins (AvrBs3 of X.euvesicatoria (AC P14727) or AvrXa7 of this organism) does not elicit the HR. Probably acts as a transcription factor in its host plant (rice) to induce plant resistance or disease. From Xanthomonas oryzae pv. oryzae.
    482..500     -  rep_origin     f1 ori (fragment): f1 bacteriophage origin of replication; arrow indicates direction of (+) strand synthesis
    505..660     -  CDS            lacZα (fragment): LacZα fragment of β-galactosidase; lacZ fragment
    668..686     +  promoter       T7 promoter: promoter for bacteriophage T7 RNA polymerase
    695..718     -  misc_feature   MCS (fragment): pBluescript multiple cloning site
    734..752     -  promoter       T3 promoter: promoter for bacteriophage T3 RNA polymerase
    797..813     -  protein_bind   lac operator: The lac repressor binds to the lac operator to inhibit transcription in E. coli. This inhibition can be relieved by adding lactose or isopropyl-β-D-thiogalactopyranoside (IPTG). lac repressor encoded by lacI
    821..851     -  promoter       lac promoter: promoter for the E. coli lac operon
    866..887     -  protein_bind   CAP binding site: CAP binding activates transcription in the presence of cAMP. E. coli catabolite activator protein
    926..1084    +  CDS            avrBs3 (fragment): AVRB3_XANEU - Experimental evidence at protein level: Swiss-Prot protein existence level 1. Avirulence protein. Acts as a transcription factor in C.annuum plants. In susceptible plants lacking the Bs3 resistance gene induces expression of a number of genes, including genes homologous to a family of auxin-induced genes, alpha-expansin genes, pectate lyase, anthocyanidin glucoside rhamnosyl transferase and at least one transcription factor, UPA20. Their expression leads to plant hypertrophy in mesophyll cells, probably mainly mediated by UPA20 (PubMed:17962565). In resistant plants induces the h
   1073..1660    +  CDS            fokIR (fragment): T2F1_PLAOK - Also known as rfoKI. Experimental evidence at protein level: Swiss-Prot protein existence level 1. Recognizes the double-stranded sequence 5'-GGATG-3'/3'-CATCC- 5' and cleaves respectively 14 bases after G-1 and 13 bases before C-1. From Planomicrobium okeanokoites (Planococcus okeanokoites) (Flavobacterium okeanokoites).
   1683..1935    +  terminator     NOS terminator: nopaline synthase terminator and poly(A) signal
   1977..1995    -  promoter       T3 promoter: promoter for bacteriophage T3 RNA polymerase
   1997..2039    -  terminator     fd terminator (fragment): central terminator from bacteriophage fd (Otsuka and Kunisawa, 1982)
   2077..2128    -  misc_feature   bom (fragment): basis of mobility region from pBR322
   2336..2995    -  CDS            HIS3: imidazoleglycerol-phosphate dehydratase, required for histidine biosynthesis; S. cerevisiae HIS3; yeast auxotrophic marker
   2996..3183    -  promoter       HIS3 promoter: S. cerevisiae HIS3
   3233..3313    +  CDS            MRM1 (fragment): MRM1_YEAST - Also known as PET56 From Saccharomyces cerevisiae (strain ATCC 204508 / S288c) (Baker's yeast).
   3334..3837    -  misc_feature   CEN/ARS: S. cerevisiae CEN6 centromere fused to an autonomously replicating sequence
   3883..3983    +  promoter       AmpR promoter: bla
   3984..4844    +  CDS            AmpR: β-lactamase; bla; confers resistance to ampicillin, carbenicillin, and related antibiotics
   5051..5639    +  rep_origin     ori: high-copy-number ColE1/pMB1/pBR322/pUC origin of replication
   5822..5875    +  CDS            lacI (fragment): lac repressor; lacI; The lac repressor binds to the lac operator to inhibit transcription in E. coli. This inhibition can be relieved by adding lactose or isopropyl-β-D-thiogalactopyranoside (IPTG).
   5911..6005    +  terminator     lambda t0 terminator: transcription terminator from phage lambda
   6012..6030    +  promoter       T7 promoter: promoter for bacteriophage T7 RNA polymerase
   6107..6505    +  promoter       TEF1 promoter: S. cerevisiae TEF1; promoter for EF-1α
