[The description below was written by a language model from this plasmid's Addgene catalogue record and pLannotate feature annotations shown in this document.]
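Description:
pZHY500 is a 6,561 bp yeast expression vector built on the pCP3 backbone that serves as a Golden Gate-compatible destination plasmid for assembling TAL effector nucleases (TALENs). It is a shuttle vector. In E. coli it replicates from a high-copy ColE1/pUC-type origin and is selected with ampicillin (AmpR). In Saccharomyces cerevisiae it is maintained as a low-copy centromeric plasmid through a CEN6/ARS element and selected by histidine prototrophy through HIS3 under its own promoter.

The payload is a truncated TAL effector scaffold fused to the homodimeric FokI nuclease domain. The catalogue describes the scaffold as a delta152/+63 truncation, meaning a shortened N-terminal region and only 63 residues retained after the repeat domain. Correspondingly, the feature table shows an N-terminal TAL fragment (matched to AvrXa10) and a short C-terminal TAL fragment (matched to AvrBs3) running directly into the FokI cleavage domain, followed by a NOS terminator. Between the two TAL fragments lies a lacZα cassette with the lac promoter and operator. In this vector family it acts as a stuffer that the custom repeat array replaces during Golden Gate assembly, which presumably allows blue/white screening. Once assembled, the TAL DNA-binding domain can be excised with BamHI and XbaI for transfer to other vectors.

An N-terminal AcV5 epitope tag is recorded on the backbone but is not annotated in the feature table. The catalogue lists the promoter as "TEV", whereas the annotated element directly upstream of the fusion is the constitutive yeast TEF1 promoter, which is the more likely driver. The associated work concerns TALEN-based plant genome engineering, and a vector like this would suit expressing and testing TALENs in yeast.
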