Addgene plasmid #36186: pZHY500
Depositing lab: Daniel Voytas. Depositing organization: University of Minnesota. Publication: TALENs enable efficient plant genome engineering. Zhang Y, Zhang F, Li X, Baller JA, Qi Y, Starker CG, Bogdanove AJ, Voytas DF. Plant Physiol. 2012 Nov 2. 10.1104/pp.112.205179 PubMed 23124327.
Backbone
  Vector backbone: pCP3
  Total vector size (bp): 6561
  Modifications to backbone: Golden Gate compatible (see Cermak, et al., 2011) expression vector for TALENs. TAL-DNA binding domain can be removed via BamHI and XbaI digestion.
  Vector type: Yeast Expression
  Selectable markers: HIS3
Growth in bacteria
  Bacterial resistance: Ampicillin, 100 μg/mL
  Growth temperature: 37°C
  Growth strain: DH5alpha
  Copy number: High Copy
Gene/Insert
  Gene/Insert name: FokI homodimeric Nuclease domain
  Mutation: delta152,+63 truncation to TAL backbone
  Promoter: TEV
  Tag / fusion protein: ACV5 (N terminal on backbone)
  Cloning method: Unknown
  Sequencing primers: 5′ atcgcgcaatgcactgacgggtg; 3′ ttaaaagtttatctcaccg
Terms and licenses: Academic/Nonprofit Terms; Industry Terms: Not Available to Industry
How to cite: pZHY500 was a gift from Daniel Voytas (Addgene plasmid # 36186 ; http://n2t.net/addgene:36186 ; RRID:Addgene_36186)
