>Addgene plasmid #36186 | pZHY500 | addgene partial sequence | sequence record 46443 | pCP3-3 5'-ttaaaagtttatctcaccg-3'
ATGTACCAGCTTTAATCATTTCTCCACCAATCAAAAGCTCTTCTACACTAAGAACAGCTCCATTACAATT
AGTGATATGATTCAATCTTGTAAGCTGAGCTTTGTAGTTTCCTTTGAAATGACCACTCACAAACAAGAAC
TTAAATTCTGTTACTGAAGATGGATAGACTTTCCACCATTCATTAGGGTTGATATGCTTGTTTCTTGTTT
GATTCTCTTCGACATATCTTTGCATTTCATCTGCTTGACCAATTGGAAGATTATAACCTCCTGAATATGC
CTTAGTATCAACGATCACACCGTAATCAATAGGAGATCCGACAGTATAAATTGCTCCGTCTGGTTTCCTT
GATCCACCCAAATGTTTACCACGATAACCATAAACCTTCATAAAGAACTCCATCACCTTCATTTCAAGGA
TTCTATCCTGAGTTGAATTTCTTGCGATTTCAATCAATTCAATATATTCATGTGGCACATATTTCAATTT
ATGTCTAAGTTCAGATTTCTTCTCTTCCAATTCAGATTTCACTAGCTGGGATCCGGCAACGCGATGGGAC
GTGCGTTCGCCAATACGGCGATTGACTCTTCTGATCAATTCCGGCGCGTGCGGCAATCCCTTTTTCACTG
CATCCATGGCAGGACGTCCGCCGAGGCAGGCCAAGGCGACGAGGTGGTCGTTGGAGACGACCGGTGGAAA
GCGGGCAGTGAGCGCAACGCAATTAATGTGAGTTAGCTCACTCATTAGGCACCCCAGGCTTTACACTTTA
TGCTTCCGGCTCGTATGTTGTGTGGAATTGTGAGCGGATAACAATTTCACACAGGAAACAGCTATGACCA
TGATTACGCCAAGCGCGCAATTAACCCTCACTAAAGGGAACAAAAGCTGGAGGACCTCGAGGGGGGGCCC
GGTACCCAATTCG
