>Addgene plasmid #36186 | pZHY500 | addgene partial sequence | sequence record 56772 | m13pUC-Fwd  5'-CCCAGTCACGACGTTGTAAAACG-3'
CGCGCGTAATACGACTCACTATAGGGCGAATTGGGTACCGGGCCCCCCCTCGAGGTCCTCCAGCTTTTGT
TCCCTTTAGTGAGGGTTAATTGCGCGCTTGGCGTAATCATGGTCATAGCTGTTTCCTGTGTGAAATTGTT
ATCCGCTCACAATTCCACACAACATACGAGCCGGAAGCATAAAGTGTAAAGCCTGGGGTGCCTAATGAGT
GAGCTAACTCACATTAATTGCGTTGCGCTCACTGCCCGCTTTCCACCGGTCGTCTCCAACGACCACCTCG
TCGCCTTGGCCTGCCTCGGCGGACGTCCTGCCATGGATGCAGTGAAAAAGGGATTGCCGCACGCGCCGGA
ATTGATCAGAAGAGTCAATCGCCGTATTGGCGAACGCACGTCCCATCGCGTTGCCGGATCCCAGCTAGTG
AAATCTGAATTGGAAGAGAAGAAATCTGAACTTAGACATAAATTGAAATATGTGCCACATGAATATATTG
AATTGATTGAAATCGCAAGAAATTCAACTCAGGATAGAATCCTTGAAATGAAGGTGATGGAGTTCTTTAT
GAAGGTTTATGGTTATCGTGGTAAACATTTGGGTGGATCAAGGAAACCAGACGGAGCAATTTATACTGTC
GGATCTCCTATTGATTACGGTGTGATCGTTGATACTAAGGCATATTCAGGAGGTTATAATCTTCCAATTG
GTCAAGCAGATGAAATGCAAAGATATGTCGAAGAGAATCAAACAAGAAACAAGCATATCAACCCTAATGA
ATGGTGGAAAGTCTATCCATCTTCAGTAACAGAATTTAAGTTCTTGTTTGTGAGTGGTCATTTCAAAGGA
AACTACAAAGCTCAGCTTACAAGATTGAATCATATCACTAATTGTAATGGAGCTGTTCTTAGTGTAGAAG
AGCTTTTGATTGGTGGAGAAATGATTAAAGCTGGTACATTGACACTTGAGGAAGTGAGAAG
