>Addgene plasmid #36186 | pZHY500 | addgene partial sequence | sequence record 57157 | HIS3-R  5'-cactcaacgattagcgacca-3'
CAGAGCATGTATCATGTGGTCCAGAAACCCTATACCTGTGTGGACGTTAATCACTTGCGATTGTGTGGCC
TGTTCTGCTACTGCTTCTGCCTCTTTTTCTGGGAAGATCGAGTGCTCTATCGCTAGGGGACCACCCTTTA
AAGAGATAGCAATCTGAATCTTGGTTTCATTTGTAATACGCTTTACTAGGGCTTTCTGCTCTGTCATCTT
TGCCTTCGTTTATCTTGCCTGCTCATTTTTTAGTATATTCTTCGAAGAAATCACATTACTTTATATAATG
TATAATTCATTATGTGATAATGCCAATCGCTAAGAAAAAAAAAGAGTCATCCGCTAGGTGGAAAAAAAAA
AATGAAAATCATTACCGAGGCATAAAAAAATATAGAGTGTACTAGAGGAGGCCAAGAGTAATAGAAAAAG
AAAATTGCGGGAAAGGACTGTGTTATGACTTCCCTGACTAATGCCGTGTTCAAACGATACCTGGCAGTGA
CTCCTAGCGCTCACCAAGCTCTTAAAACGGGAATTTATGGATCTTAATTAAGACGGATCGCTTGCCTGTA
ACTTACACGCGCCTCGTATCTTTTAATGATGGAATAATTTGGGAATTTACTCTGTGTTTATTTATTTTTA
TGTTTTGTATTTGGATTTTAGAAAGTAAATAAAGAAGGTAGAAGAGTTACGGAATGAAGAAAAAAAAATA
AACAAAGGTTTAAAAAATTTCAACAAAAAGCGTACTTTACATATATATTTATTAGACAAGAAAAGCAGAT
TAAATAGATATACATTCGATTAACGATAAGTAAAATGTAAAATCACAGGATTTTCGTGTGTGGTCTTCTA
CACAGACAAGATGAAACAATTCGGCATTAATACCTGAGAGCAGGAAGAGCAAGATAAAAGGTAGTATTTG
TTGGCGATCCCCCTAGA
